Addgene plasmid #193471: pAF0443 Nm60_attP-mCherry donor
Purpose: Promoterless mcherry donor for Nm60
Depositing lab: Patrick Hsu. Depositing organization: University of California, Berkeley. Publication: Systematic discovery of recombinases for efficient integration of large DNA sequences into the human genome. Durrant MG, Fanton A, Tycko J, Hinks M, Chandrasekaran SS, Perry NT, Schaepe J, Du PP, Lotfy P, Bassik MC, Bintu L, Bhatt AS, Hsu PD. Nat Biotechnol. 2022 Oct 10. pii: 10.1038/s41587-022-01494-w. doi: 10.1038/s41587-022-01494-w. PubMed 36217031.
Backbone
  Vector backbone: pCB214
  Vector type: Mammalian Expression
Growth in bacteria
  Bacterial resistance: Ampicillin, 100 μg/mL
  Growth temperature: 37°C
  Growth strain: NEB Stable
  Copy number: High Copy
Gene/Insert
  Gene/Insert name: Nm60_attP
  Species: sourced from various phage and bacterial genomes, human codon-optomized
  Cloning method: Restriction Enzyme; 5′ cloning site Unknown (unknown if destroyed)
Terms and licenses: Academic/Nonprofit Terms; Industry Terms: Not Available to Industry
How to cite: pAF0443 Nm60_attP-mCherry donor was a gift from Patrick Hsu (Addgene plasmid # 193471 ; http://n2t.net/addgene:193471 ; RRID:Addgene_193471)
