[The description below was written by a language model from this plasmid's Addgene catalogue record and pLannotate feature annotations shown in this document.]
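Description:
pAF0443 Nm60_attP-mCherry donor is a compact (about 3 kb) plasmid built on the pCB214 backbone and catalogued as a mammalian expression vector, although its reporter deliberately lacks a promoter. It is maintained in E. coli through a high-copy ColE1/pUC-type origin of replication and selected with ampicillin via a β-lactamase gene driven by its native bla promoter. These bacterial elements make up roughly the first half of the sequence.

The payload consists of the attP attachment site for Nm60, a recombinase from the set the depositors sourced from phage and bacterial genomes, placed with an mCherry coding sequence that is followed by a bovine growth hormone polyadenylation signal. The feature table annotates mCherry and the poly(A) signal but not the attP site itself. An unannotated stretch of about 300 nt between the origin and mCherry is the likely location, though the record does not confirm this. No mammalian promoter is annotated upstream of mCherry, consistent with the stated purpose as a promoterless donor.

In a design of this kind, red fluorescence is expected only when the recombinase joins the donor attP to a matching attB site that sits downstream of an active promoter, on a landing pad, a partner plasmid or in the genome. mCherry signal therefore reports recombination rather than mere plasmid uptake. The recombinase is not encoded here and would have to be supplied separately. The construct comes from a study on the systematic discovery of recombinases for integrating large DNA sequences into the human genome, and it serves as the Nm60-specific donor for measuring that enzyme's activity.
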