Features (pLannotate 1.2.2; 5 found; start..end, strand, type, name):
     32..136     +  promoter       AmpR promoter: bla
    137..997     +  CDS            AmpR: β-lactamase; bla; confers resistance to ampicillin, carbenicillin, and related antibiotics
   1168..1756    +  rep_origin     ori: high-copy-number ColE1/pMB1/pBR322/pUC origin of replication
   2081..2788    +  CDS            mCherry: mCherry is a basic (constitutively fluorescent) red fluorescent protein published in 2004, derived from Discosoma sp.. It is reported to be a very rapidly-maturing monomer with low acid sensitivity.
   2822..3029    +  polyA_signal   bGH poly(A) signal: bovine growth hormone polyadenylation signal
>Addgene plasmid #193471 | pAF0443 Nm60_attP-mCherry donor | addgene full sequence | sequence record 378319 | Addgene NGS Result
GACGTCAGGTGGCACTTTTCGGGGAAATGTGCGCGGAACCCCTATTTGTTTATTTTTCTAAATACATTCA
AATATGTATCCGCTCATGAGACAATAACCCTGATAAATGCTTCAATAATATTGAAAAAGGAAGAGTATGA
GTATTCAACATTTCCGTGTCGCCCTTATTCCCTTTTTTGCGGCATTTTGCCTTCCTGTTTTTGCTCACCC
AGAAACGCTGGTGAAAGTAAAAGATGCTGAAGATCAGTTGGGTGCACGAGTGGGTTACATCGAACTGGAT
CTCAACAGCGGTAAGATCCTTGAGAGTTTTCGCCCCGAAGAACGTTTTCCAATGATGAGCACTTTTAAAG
TTCTGCTATGTGGCGCGGTATTATCCCGTATTGACGCCGGGCAAGAGCAACTCGGTCGCCGCATACACTA
TTCTCAGAATGACTTGGTTGAGTACTCACCAGTCACAGAAAAGCATCTTACGGATGGCATGACAGTAAGA
GAATTATGCAGTGCTGCCATAACCATGAGTGATAACACTGCGGCCAACTTACTTCTGACAACGATCGGAG
GACCGAAGGAGCTAACCGCTTTTTTGCACAACATGGGGGATCATGTAACTCGCCTTGATCGTTGGGAACC
GGAGCTGAATGAAGCCATACCAAACGACGAGCGTGACACCACGATGCCTGTAGCAATGGCAACAACGTTG
CGCAAACTATTAACTGGCGAACTACTTACTCTAGCTTCCCGGCAACAATTAATAGACTGGATGGAGGCGG
ATAAAGTTGCAGGACCACTTCTGCGCTCGGCCCTTCCGGCTGGCTGGTTTATTGCTGATAAATCTGGAGC
CGGTGAGCGTGGGTCTCGCGGTATCATTGCAGCACTGGGGCCAGATGGTAAGCCCTCCCGTATCGTAGTT
ATCTACACGACGGGGAGTCAGGCAACTATGGATGAACGAAATAGACAGATCGCTGAGATAGGTGCCTCAC
TGATTAAGCATTGGTAACTGTCAGACCAAGTTTACTCATATATACTTTAGATTGATTTAAAACTTCATTT
TTAATTTAAAAGGATCTAGGTGAAGATCCTTTTTGATAATCTCATGACCAAAATCCCTTAACGTGAGTTT
TCGTTCCACTGAGCGTCAGACCCCGTAGAAAAGATCAAAGGATCTTCTTGAGATCCTTTTTTTCTGCGCG
TAATCTGCTGCTTGCAAACAAAAAAACCACCGCTACCAGCGGTGGTTTGTTTGCCGGATCAAGAGCTACC
AACTCTTTTTCCGAAGGTAACTGGCTTCAGCAGAGCGCAGATACCAAATACTGTTCTTCTAGTGTAGCCG
TAGTTAGGCCACCACTTCAAGAACTCTGTAGCACCGCCTACATACCTCGCTCTGCTAATCCTGTTACCAG
TGGCTGCTGCCAGTGGCGATAAGTCGTGTCTTACCGGGTTGGACTCAAGACGATAGTTACCGGATAAGGC
GCAGCGGTCGGGCTGAACGGGGGGTTCGTGCACACAGCCCAGCTTGGAGCGAACGACCTACACCGAACTG
AGATACCTACAGCGTGAGCTATGAGAAAGCGCCACGCTTCCCGAAGGGAGAAAGGCGGACAGGTATCCGG
TAAGCGGCAGGGTCGGAACAGGAGAGCGCACGAGGGAGCTTCCAGGGGGAAACGCCTGGTATCTTTATAG
TCCTGTCGGGTTTCGCCACCTCTGACTTGAGCGTCGATTTTTGTGATGCTCGTCAGGGGGGCGGAGCCTA
TGGAAAAACGCCAGCAACGCGGCCTTTTTACGGTTCCTGGCCTTTTGCTGGCCTTTTGCTCACATGTTCT
TTCCTGCGTTATCCCCTGATTCTGTGGATAACCGTATTACCGCCTTTGAGTGAGCTGATACCGCTCGCCG
CAGCCGAACGACCGAGCGCAGCGAGTCAGTGAGCGAGGAAGCGGAAGAGCAGAGACGCGTCGAAATGGTT
GGCGTTGAGGTCAATGATTAATGTGTATAGGGTTAACATTTAAATCAGTACAATCGTAGACGCTCTACAC
TATTTTCTGTGTATAAAAATATCGAGAATAAACGCTTCTCCGCCGCCACCATGGTGAGCAAGGGCGAGGA
GGATAACATGGCCATCATCAAGGAGTTCATGCGCTTCAAGGTGCACATGGAGGGCTCCGTGAACGGCCAC
GAGTTCGAGATCGAGGGCGAGGGCGAGGGCCGCCCCTACGAGGGCACCCAGACCGCCAAGCTGAAGGTGA
CCAAGGGTGGCCCCCTGCCCTTCGCCTGGGACATCCTGTCCCCTCAGTTCATGTACGGCTCCAAGGCCTA
CGTGAAGCACCCCGCCGACATCCCCGACTACTTGAAGCTGTCCTTCCCCGAGGGCTTCAAGTGGGAGCGC
GTGATGAACTTCGAGGACGGCGGCGTGGTGACCGTGACCCAGGACTCCTCCCTGCAGGACGGCGAGTTCA
TCTACAAGGTGAAGCTGCGCGGCACCAACTTCCCCTCCGACGGCCCCGTAATGCAGAAGAAGACCATGGG
CTGGGAGGCCTCCTCCGAGCGGATGTACCCCGAGGACGGCGCCCTGAAGGGCGAGATCAAGCAGAGGCTG
AAGCTGAAGGACGGCGGCCACTACGACGCTGAGGTCAAGACCACCTACAAGGCCAAGAAGCCCGTGCAGC
TGCCCGGCGCCTACAACGTCAACATCAAGTTGGACATCACCTCCCACAACGAGGACTACACCATCGTGGA
ACAGTACGAACGCGCCGAGGGCCGCCACTCCACCGGCGGCATGGACGAGCTGTACAAGTAACTCGAGCTA
GAGCTCGCTGATCAGCCTCGACTGTGCCTTCTAGTTGCCAGCCATCTGTTGTTTGCCCCTCCCCCGTGCC
TTCCTTGACCCTGGAAGGTGCCACTCCCACTGTCCTTTCCTAATAAAATGAGGAAATTGCATCGCATTGT
CTGAGTAGGTGTCATTCTATTCTGGGGGGTGGGGTGGGGCAGGACAGCAAGGGGGAGGATTGGGAAGACA
ATAGCAGGCATGCTGGGGAC
